Addgene plasmid #20994: HOXB6-FLAGA-pSP65
Depositing lab: Corey Largman. Depositing organization: San Francisco VA Health Care System. Publication: Hox homeodomain proteins exhibit selective complex stabilities with Pbx and DNA. Shen WF, Chang CP, Rozenfeld S, Sauvageau G, Humphries RK, Lu M, Lawrence HJ, Cleary ML, Largman C.. Nucleic Acids Res. 1996 Mar 1;24(5):898-906.Click here to read 10.1093/nar/24.5.898 PubMed 8600458.
Backbone
  Vector backbone: pSP65
  Backbone manufacturer: Promega
  Backbone size w/o insert (bp): 3000
  Vector type: in vitro trans/trans
Growth in bacteria
  Bacterial resistance: Ampicillin, 100 μg/mL
  Growth temperature: 37°C
  Growth strain: DH5alpha
  Copy number: High Copy
Gene/Insert
  Gene/Insert name: HOXB6
  Species: H. sapiens (human)
  Insert size (bp): 1000
  Entrez Gene: HOXB6 (a.k.a. HOX2, HOX2B, HU-2, Hox-2.2)
  Tag / fusion protein: FLAG (N terminal on insert)
  Cloning method: Restriction Enzyme; 5′ cloning site XhoI/SalI (destroyed during cloning); 3′ cloning site SmaI (destroyed during cloning)
  Sequencing primers: 5′ unknown
Terms and licenses: Academic/Nonprofit Terms; Industry Terms: Not Available to Industry
How to cite: HOXB6-FLAGA-pSP65 was a gift from Corey Largman (Addgene plasmid # 20994 ; http://n2t.net/addgene:20994 ; RRID:Addgene_20994)
