[The description below was written by a language model from this plasmid's Addgene catalogue record.]
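Description:
HOXB6-FLAGA-pSP65 is an in vitro transcription/translation plasmid built on the Promega pSP65 backbone (about 3 kb), carrying an insert of roughly 1 kb encoding human HOXB6, a homeodomain transcription factor of the HOX B cluster. It is maintained in E. coli as a high-copy plasmid under ampicillin selection. The pSP65 family is a standard riboprobe-type vector in which an SP6 bacteriophage RNA polymerase promoter sits upstream of the polylinker, so that an inserted coding sequence can be transcribed into RNA in vitro; the record itself provides no feature table, so the promoter, origin and insert orientation are inferred from the named backbone rather than documented for this clone.

The HOXB6 coding sequence carries a FLAG epitope at its N terminus, allowing the product to be detected, immunoprecipitated or supershifted with anti-FLAG antibodies independently of any HOX-specific reagent. The insert was placed by restriction cloning, with an XhoI/SalI compatible-end junction at the 5′ side and a SmaI junction at the 3′ side; both sites were destroyed in the process, so the fragment cannot be released with these enzymes. No mammalian promoter or eukaryotic selection marker is recorded, consistent with a construct meant for cell-free expression rather than transfection.

The vector type and the associated study, which examined how Hox homeodomain proteins form complexes of differing stability with Pbx on DNA, suggest that the plasmid is typically used to produce tagged HOXB6 protein by coupled transcription and translation for DNA-binding and protein–protein interaction assays.
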