>Addgene plasmid #20994 | HOXB6-FLAGA-pSP65 | addgene partial sequence | sequence record 26798 | 20994 with SP6
CTCTAGAGTCGAGGGCTAGAGCGGCCGCGGAGGCCGAATTACCATGGACTACAAGGACGACGATGACAAG
TCTAGAATTCTGGGATCCATCGAGGGTAGGCTGAGCTCCTATTTCGTTAACTCCACCTTCCCCGTCACTC
TGGCCAGCGGGCAGGAGTCCTTCCTGGGCCAGCTACCGCTCTATTCGTCGGGCTATGCGGACCCGCTGAG
ACATTACCCCGCGCCCTACGGGCCAGGGCCGGGCCAGGACAAGGGCTTTGCCACTTCCTCCTATTACCCG
CCGGCGGGCGGTGGCTACGGCCGAGCGGCGCCCTGCGACTACGGGCCGGCGCCGGCCTTCTACCGCGAGA
AAGAGTCGGCCTGCGCACTCTCCGGCGCCGACGAGCAGCCCCCGTTCCACCCCGAGCCGCGGAAGTCGGA
CTGCGCGCAGGACAAGAGCGTGTTCGGCGAGACAGAAGAGCAGAAGTGCTCCACTCCGGTCTACCCGTGG
ATGCAGCGGATGAATTCGTGCAACAGTTCCTCCTTTGGGCCCAGCGGCCGGCGAGGCCGCCAGACATACA
CACGTTACCAGACGCTGGAGCTGGAGAAGGAGTTTCACTACAATCGCTACCTGACGCGGCGGCGGCGCAT
CGAGATCGCGCACGCCCTGTGCCTGACGGAGAGGCAGATCAAGATATGGTTCCAGAACCGACGCATGAAG
TGGAAAAAGGAGAGCAAACTGCTCAGCGCGTCTCA
